Addgene plasmid #234027: makeTCR_Hs.TRBV6-5
Purpose: Hs TRBV gene for makeTCR assembly
Depositing lab: Michael Platten. Depositing organization: Deutsches Krebsforschungszentrum (DKFZ). Publication: makeTCR: A Modular Platform for Rapid, Flexible, Scalable, Single-Step T Cell Receptor Synthesis. Hamberger M, Neuhoff M-T, Pietrantonio SV, Boschert T, Maldonado Torres C, Errerd A, Tan CL, Lindner JM, Platten M, Green EW. bioRxiv 2025.04.27.647198 10.1101/2025.04.27.647198.
Backbone
  Vector backbone: pmakeTCR
  Backbone manufacturer: custom
  Backbone size w/o insert (bp): 1710
  Vector type: Synthetic Biology
Growth in bacteria
  Bacterial resistance: Chloramphenicol, 25 μg/mL
  Growth temperature: 37°C
  Growth strain: DH5alpha
  Copy number: High Copy
Gene/Insert
  Gene/Insert name: TRBV6-5 (alt name: ENSG00000261412)
  Species: H. sapiens (human)
  Insert size (bp): 333
  Entrez Gene: TRBV6-5 (a.k.a. TCRBV13S1, TCRBV6S5, TRBV65)
  Promoter: n/a
  Cloning method: Restriction Enzyme; 5′ cloning site CCAT (not destroyed); 3′ cloning site TGTG (not destroyed)
  Sequencing primers: 5′ M13 (-21) Forward; 3′ M13 Reverse
Resource information
  A portion of this plasmid was derived from a plasmid made by: synthetic
Terms and licenses: Academic/Nonprofit Terms; Industry Terms: Not Available to Industry
Depositor comments: Please visit https://doi.org/10.1101/2025.04.27.647198 for bioRxiv preprint.
How to cite: makeTCR_Hs.TRBV6-5 was a gift from Michael Platten (Addgene plasmid # 234027 ; http://n2t.net/addgene:234027 ; RRID:Addgene_234027)
