[The description below was written by a language model from this plasmid's Addgene catalogue record and pLannotate feature annotations shown in this document.]
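Description:
makeTCR_Hs.TRBV6-5 is a small synthetic-biology parts plasmid of about 2 kb that stores one human T cell receptor beta-chain variable gene segment, TRBV6-5, as a module for the makeTCR assembly system. It is built on the custom minimal pmakeTCR backbone (roughly 1.7 kb) and is propagated in E. coli. A high-copy ColE1/pUC-type origin drives replication, and selection relies on a chloramphenicol acetyltransferase gene expressed from its native cat promoter. The bacterial functions are insulated by short transcription terminators: a bidirectional tonB terminator upstream of the cat cassette, a T7 early terminator after it, and a T3 early terminator beyond the origin. A very short lacZα remnant is also annotated. It appears to be leftover vector sequence, not a functional screening element.

The payload is the 333 bp synthetic TRBV6-5 segment, which encodes the V region of the TCR beta-chain variable domain that contributes to recognition of peptide–MHC complexes. No promoter drives the insert, so the plasmid is a donor of a coding part and not an expression construct. The segment is flanked by defined four-base junctions that are listed as preserved cloning sites. This fits a modular, restriction enzyme-based assembly in which the V segment is released and ligated in frame with other parts, although the record does not name the enzyme or the recipient vector. M13 forward and reverse priming sites allow the insert to be verified by sequencing. The plasmid is intended as one member of a TRBV library used with other makeTCR modules for rapid single-step synthesis of full T cell receptor chains.
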