Features (pLannotate 1.2.2; 8 found; start..end, strand, type, name):
     10..339     +  CDS            TRBV6-5: TVB65_HUMAN - Experimental evidence at protein level: Swiss-Prot protein existence level 1. V region of the variable domain of T cell receptor (TR) beta chain that participates in the antigen recognition (PubMed:24600447). Alpha-beta T cell receptors are antigen specific receptors which are essential to the immune response and are present on the cell surface of T lymphocytes. Recognize peptide-major histocompatibility (MH) (pMH) complexes that are displayed by antigen presenting cells (APC), a prerequisite for efficient T cell adaptive immunity against pathogens (PubMed:25493333). Binding of a
    428..459     +  terminator     tonB terminator: bidirectional E. coli tonB-P14 transcription terminator
    460..562     +  promoter       cat promoter: promoter of the E. coli cat gene encoding chloramphenicol acetyltransferase
    563..1219    +  CDS            cat: CAT_ECOLX - Experimental evidence at protein level: Swiss-Prot protein existence level 1. This enzyme is an effector of chloramphenicol resistance in bacteria. From Escherichia coli. This protein is used as a marker in many commonly used cloning vectors, such as pACYC184.
   1246..1273    +  terminator     T7Te terminator: phage T7 early transcription terminator
   1285..1872    -  rep_origin     ori: high-copy-number ColE1/pMB1/pBR322/pUC origin of replication
   1894..1923    -  terminator     T3Te terminator: phage T3 early transcription terminator
   1995..2014    -  CDS            lacZα (fragment): LacZα fragment of β-galactosidase; lacZ fragment
>Addgene plasmid #234027 | makeTCR_Hs.TRBV6-5 | addgene full sequence | sequence record 468339 | Addgene NGS Result
CGTCTCACCATGAGCATCGGCCTCCTGTGCTGTGCAGCCTTGTCTCTCCTGTGGGCAGGTCCAGTGAATG
CTGGTGTCACTCAGACCCCAAAATTCCAGGTCCTGAAGACAGGACAGAGCATGACACTGCAGTGTGCCCA
GGATATGAACCATGAATACATGTCCTGGTATCGACAAGACCCAGGCATGGGTCTGAGGCTGATTCATTAC
TCAGTTGGTGCTGGTATCACTGACCAAGGAGAAGTCCCCAATGGCTACAATGTCTCCAGATCAACCACAG
AGGATTTCCCGCTCAGGCTGCTGTCGGCTGCTCCCTCCCAGACATCTGTGTACTTCTGTGTGAGACGCAG
GGAAGATGGCCGCGAAGAAAACGTCATAGCTGTTTCCTGACTGACCATTTAAATCATACCTGACCTCCAT
AGCAGAAAGTCAAAAGCCTCCGACCGGAGGCTTTTGACTTGATCGGCACGTAAGAGGTTCCAACTTTCAC
CATAATGAAATAAGATCACTACCGGGCGTATTTTTTGAGTTATCGAGATTTTCAGGAGCTAAGGAAGCTA
AAATGGAGAAAAAAATCACTGGATATACCACCGTTGATATATCCCAATGGCATCGTAAAGAACATTTTGA
GGCATTTCAGTCAGTTGCTCAATGTACCTATAACCAGACCGTTCAGCTGGATATTACGGCCTTTTTAAAG
ACCGTAAAGAAAAATAAGCACAAGTTTTATCCGGCCTTTATTCACATTCTTGCCCGCCTGATGAATGCTC
ATCCGGAATTTCGTATGGCAATGAAAGACGGTGAGCTGGTGATATGGGATAGTGTTCACCCTTGTTACAC
CGTTTTCCATGAGCAAACTGAAACGTTTTCATCGCTCTGGAGTGAATACCACGACGATTTCCGGCAGTTT
CTACACATATATTCGCAAGATGTGGCGTGTTACGGTGAAAACCTGGCCTATTTCCCTAAAGGGTTTATTG
AGAATATGTTTTTTGTCTCAGCCAATCCCTGGGTGAGTTTCACCAGTTTTGATTTAAACGTGGCCAATAT
GGACAACTTCTTCGCCCCCGTTTTCACCATGGGCAAATATTATACGCAAGGCGACAAGGTGCTGATGCCG
CTGGCGATTCAGGTTCATCATGCCGTTTGTGATGGCTTCCATGTCGGCAGAATGCTTAATGAATTACAAC
AGTACTGCGATGAGTGGCAGGGCGGGGCGTAATGAGGGCCCAAATGTAATCACCTGGCTCACCTTCGGGT
GGGCCTTTCTGCGTTGCTGGCGTTTTTCCATAGGCTCCGCCCCCCTGACGAGCATCACAAAAATCGATGC
TCAAGTCAGAGGTGGCGAAACCCGACAGGACTATAAAGATACCAGGCGTTTCCCCCTGGAAGCTCCCTCG
TGCGCTCTCCTGTTCCGACCCTGCCGCTTACCGGATACCTGTCCGCCTTTCTCCCTTCGGGAAGCGTGGC
GCTTTCTCATAGCTCACGCTGTAGGTATCTCAGTTCGGTGTAGGTCGTTCGCTCCAAGCTGGGCTGTGTG
CACGAACCCCCCGTTCAGCCCGACCGCTGCGCCTTATCCGGTAACTATCGTCTTGAGTCCAACCCGGTAA
GACACGACTTATCGCCACTGGCAGCAGCCACTGGTAACAGGATTAGCAGAGCGAGGTATGTAGGCGGTGC
TACAGAGTTCTTGAAGTGGTGGCCTAACTACGGCTACACTAGAAGAACAGTATTTGGTATCTGCGCTCTG
CTGAAGCCAGTTACCTCGGAAAAAGAGTTGGTAGCTCTTGATCCGGCAAACAAACCACCGCTGGTAGCGG
TGGTTTTTTTGTTTGCAAGCAGCAGATTACGCGCAGAAAAAAAGGATCTCAAGAAGATCCTTTGATTTTC
TACCGAAGAAAGGCCCACCCGTGAAGGTGAGCCAGTGAGTTGATTGCAGTCCAGTTACGCTGGAGTCTGA
GGCTCGTCCTGAATGATATCAAGCTTGAATTCGTTTGTAAAACGACGGCCAGTGCTAACCGTATCGCATT
GGCCATACCTACA
